Addgene plasmid #116992: pFS_0380_pET30-RT-CRISPR_Tolypothrix_campylonemoides_ARRAY_3_RC
Purpose: Expresses TcRT-Cas1-Cas2 under pT7lac promoter, encodes TcCRISPR array 3 RC, compatible with SENECA acquisition readout
Depositing lab: Randall Platt. Depositing organization: ETH Zurich (Swiss Federal Institute of Technology). Publication: Transcriptional recording by CRISPR spacer acquisition from RNA. Schmidt F, Cherepkova MY, Platt RJ. Nature. 2018 Oct;562(7727):380-385. doi: 10.1038/s41586-018-0569-1. Epub 2018 Oct 3. PubMed 30283135.
Backbone
  Vector backbone: pET30b+
  Backbone manufacturer: Novagen
  Vector type: Bacterial Expression
Growth in bacteria
  Bacterial resistance: Kanamycin, 50 μg/mL
  Growth temperature: 37°C
  Growth strain: Stbl3
  Copy number: Low Copy
Gene/Insert
  Gene/Insert name: Tolypothrix campylonemoides RT-Cas1-Cas2
  Species: Synthetic
  Promoter: T7
  Cloning method: Restriction Enzyme; 5′ cloning site Unknown (unknown if destroyed); 3′ cloning site Unknown (unknown if destroyed)
  Sequencing primers: 5′ T7; 3′ T7-term
Terms and licenses: Academic/Nonprofit Terms; Industry Terms: Not Available to Industry
Depositor comments: Please see the annotated GenBank file and the additional image file for the location of specific features in the sequence of this plasmid.
How to cite: pFS_0380_pET30-RT-CRISPR_Tolypothrix_campylonemoides_ARRAY_3_RC was a gift from Randall Platt (Addgene plasmid # 116992 ; http://n2t.net/addgene:116992 ; RRID:Addgene_116992)
