[The description below was written by a language model from this plasmid's Addgene catalogue record and pLannotate feature annotations shown in this document.]
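Description:
pFS_0380_pET30-RT-CRISPR_Tolypothrix_campylonemoides_ARRAY_3_RC is a 7,379 nt bacterial expression plasmid built on the Novagen pET30b+ backbone. It is propagated in E. coli through a ColE1/pMB1-type origin accompanied by the rop gene and the bom region, consistent with its listing as low copy, and is selected with kanamycin through an aph(3')-Ia aminoglycoside phosphotransferase gene. Other backbone remnants picked up by the automated annotation include a fragment of an M13/f1-type phage origin, short tetracycline-resistance gene fragments and a lacI cassette with its own promoter.

The payload is a synthetic coding region for the Tolypothrix campylonemoides RT-Cas1-Cas2 spacer acquisition machinery, in which a reverse transcriptase is naturally fused to the Cas1 integrase and acts together with Cas2. Expression is driven by a T7 promoter followed by a lac operator (T7lac), so transcription requires T7 RNA polymerase in the host and is held off by the plasmid-encoded lac repressor until IPTG induction. A T7 gene 10 ribosome binding site sits just downstream of the operator, and a second partial RBS appears about 2 kb further on, which suggests an operon-like arrangement with a second open reading frame, ending at a T7 terminator. The feature table does not annotate the RT-Cas1 or Cas2 coding sequences or the CRISPR array. According to the catalogue entry the plasmid also carries T. campylonemoides CRISPR array 3 (labelled "RC", presumably reverse complement, though this is not defined), but its position cannot be determined from the listed features.

The construct is intended for studying CRISPR spacer acquisition from RNA as a form of transcriptional recording, and is described as compatible with the SENECA readout for detecting newly acquired spacers.
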