Features (pLannotate 1.2.2; 18 found; start..end, strand, type, name):
    203..316     +  rep_origin     M13 ori (fragment): M13 bacteriophage origin of replication; arrow indicates direction of (+) strand synthesis
    342..399     +  promoter       AmpR promoter (fragment): bla
    408..1223    -  CDS            KanR: aminoglycoside phosphotransferase; aph(3')-Ia; confers resistance to kanamycin in bacteria or G418 (Geneticin®) in eukaryotes
   1345..1933    +  rep_origin     ori: high-copy-number ColE1/pMB1/pBR322/pUC origin of replication
   2119..2258    -  misc_feature   bom: basis of mobility region from pBR322
   2360..2551    -  CDS            rop: Rop protein, which maintains plasmids at low copy number; rop
   2568..2948    +  CDS            YPB1_ECOLX: Protein predicted: Swiss-Prot protein existence level 4. From Escherichia coli.
   3020..3311    -  CDS            TcR (fragment): tetracycline efflux protein; tet; confers resistance to tetracycline
   3326..3347    -  protein_bind   CAP binding site: CAP binding activates transcription in the presence of cAMP. E. coli catabolite activator protein
   3360..4442    -  CDS            lacI: lac repressor; lacI; The lac repressor binds to the lac operator to inhibit transcription in E. coli. This inhibition can be relieved by adding lactose or isopropyl-β-D-thiogalactopyranoside (IPTG).
   4443..4520    -  promoter       lacI promoter: lacI
   4528..4807    -  CDS            TcR (fragment): tetracycline efflux protein; tet; confers resistance to tetracycline
   4833..4851    +  promoter       T7 promoter: promoter for bacteriophage T7 RNA polymerase
   4852..4876    +  protein_bind   lac operator: The lac repressor binds to the lac operator to inhibit transcription in E. coli. This inhibition can be relieved by adding lactose or isopropyl-β-D-thiogalactopyranoside (IPTG). lac repressor encoded by lacI
   4891..4913    +  RBS            RBS: efficient ribosome binding site from bacteriophage T7 gene 10 (Olins and Rangwala, 1989)
   6934..6951    +  RBS            RBS (fragment): efficient ribosome binding site from bacteriophage T7 gene 10 (Olins and Rangwala, 1989)
   7249..7298    +  CDS            SET1 (fragment): solubility-enhancement tag derived from T7 phage gene 10B
   7306..7353    +  terminator     T7 terminator: transcription terminator for bacteriophage T7 RNA polymerase
>Addgene plasmid #116992 | pFS_0380_pET30-RT-CRISPR_Tolypothrix_campylonemoides_ARRAY_3_RC | addgene full sequence | sequence record 229481 | Addgene NGS Result
CCAGGTTTGGAATCATTAAGTTTTCCAAATAAAACACAAAATAAATTTGCTAATTAAATAAAAAATTAAA
AGATACATTATCAATTTGGTAGTTTCCATTTTTAAAGAGAGGGTTTAACACTAACCCTCTTACTTTTTAC
TTGGCTCCTGTTTATCGTTTCCATTAATTCAACTTCCGAAGAAGTTTAAAGGTCCCGCGGCCGCTATTCT
TTTGATTTATAAGGGATTTTGCCGATTTCGGCCTATTGGTTAAAAAATGAGCTGATTTAACAAAAATTTA
ACGCGAATTTTAACAAAATATTAACGCTTACAATTTAGGTGGCACTTTTCGGGGAAATGTGCGCGGAACC
CCTATTTGTTTATTTTTCTAAATACATTCAAATATGTATCCGCTCATGAATTAATTCTTAGAAAAACTCA
TCGAGCATCAAATGAAACTGCAATTTATTCATATCAGGATTATCAATACCATATTTTTGAAAAAGCCGTT
TCTGTAATGAAGGAGAAAACTCACCGAGGCAGTTCCATAGGATGGCAAGATCCTGGTATCGGTCTGCGAT
TCCGACTCGTCCAACATCAATACAACCTATTAATTTCCCCTCGTCAAAAATAAGGTTATCAAGTGAGAAA
TCACCATGAGTGACGACTGAATCCGGTGAGAATGGCAAAAGTTTATGCATTTCTTTCCAGACTTGTTCAA
CAGGCCAGCCATTACGCTCGTCATCAAAATCACTCGCATCAACCAAACCGTTATTCATTCGTGATTGCGC
CTGAGCGAGACGAAATACGCGATCGCTGTTAAAAGGACAATTACAAACAGGAATCGAATGCAACCGGCGC
AGGAACACTGCCAGCGCATCAACAATATTTTCACCTGAATCAGGATATTCTTCTAATACCTGGAATGCTG
TTTTCCCGGGGATCGCAGTGGTGAGTAACCATGCATCATCAGGAGTACGGATAAAATGCTTGATGGTCGG
AAGAGGCATAAATTCCGTCAGCCAGTTTAGTCTGACCATCTCATCTGTAACATCATTGGCAACGCTACCT
TTGCCATGTTTCAGAAACAACTCTGGCGCATCGGGCTTCCCATACAATCGATAGATTGTCGCACCTGATT
GCCCGACATTATCGCGAGCCCATTTATACCCATATAAATCAGCATCCATGTTGGAATTTAATCGCGGCCT
AGAGCAAGACGTTTCCCGTTGAATATGGCTCATAACACCCCTTGTATTACTGTTTATGTAAGCAGACAGT
TTTATTGTTCATGACCAAAATCCCTTAACGTGAGTTTTCGTTCCACTGAGCGTCAGACCCCGTAGAAAAG
ATCAAAGGATCTTCTTGAGATCCTTTTTTTCTGCGCGTAATCTGCTGCTTGCAAACAAAAAAACCACCGC
TACCAGCGGTGGTTTGTTTGCCGGATCAAGAGCTACCAACTCTTTTTCCGAAGGTAACTGGCTTCAGCAG
AGCGCAGATACCAAATACTGTCCTTCTAGTGTAGCCGTAGTTAGGCCACCACTTCAAGAACTCTGTAGCA
CCGCCTACATACCTCGCTCTGCTAATCCTGTTACCAGTGGCTGCTGCCAGTGGCGATAAGTCGTGTCTTA
CCGGGTTGGACTCAAGACGATAGTTACCGGATAAGGCGCAGCGGTCGGGCTGAACGGGGGGTTCGTGCAC
ACAGCCCAGCTTGGAGCGAACGACCTACACCGAACTGAGATACCTACAGCGTGAGCTATGAGAAAGCGCC
ACGCTTCCCGAAGGGAGAAAGGCGGACAGGTATCCGGTAAGCGGCAGGGTCGGAACAGGAGAGCGCACGA
GGGAGCTTCCAGGGGGAAACGCCTGGTATCTTTATAGTCCTGTCGGGTTTCGCCACCTCTGACTTGAGCG
TCGATTTTTGTGATGCTCGTCAGGGGGGCGGAGCCTATGGAAAAACGCCAGCAACGCGGCCTTTTTACGG
TTCCTGGTCTTTTGCTGGCCTTTTGCTCACATGTTCTTTCCTGCGTTATCCCCTGATTCTGTGGATAACC
GTATTACCGCCTTTGAGTGAGCTGATACCGCTCGCCGCAGCCGAACGACCGAGCGCAGCGAGTCAGTGAG
CGAGGAAGCGGAAGAGCGCCTGATGCGGTATTTTCTCCTTACGCATCTGTGCGGTATTTCACACCGCAAT
GGTGCACTCTCAGTACAATCTGCTCTGATGCCGCATAGTTAAGCCAGTATACACTCCGCTATCGCTACGT
GACTGGGTCATGGCTGCGCCCCGACACCCGCCAACACCCGCTGACGCGCCCTGACGGGCTTGTCTGCTCC
CGGCATCCGCTTACAGACAAGCTGTGACCGTCTCCGGGAGCTGCATGTGTCAGAGGTTTTCACCGTCATC
ACCGAAACGCGCGAGGCAGCTGCGGTAAAGCTCATCAGCGTGGTCGTGAAGCGATTCACAGATGTCTGCC
TGTTCATCCGCGTCCAGCTCGTTGAGTTTCTCCAGAAGCGTTAATGTCTGGCTTCTGATAAAGCGGGCCA
TGTTAAGGGCGGTTTTTTCCTGTTTGGTCACTGATGCCTCCGTGTAAGGGGGATTTCTGTTCATGGGGGT
AATGATACCGATGAAACGAGAGAGGATGCTCACGATACGGGTTACTGATGATGAACATGCCCGGTTACTG
GAACGTTGTGAGGGTAAACAACTGGCGGTATGGATGCGGCGGGACCAGAGAAAAATCACTCAGGGTCAAT
GCCAGCGCTTCGTTAATACAGATGTAGGTGTTCCACAGGGTAGCCAGCAGCATCCTGCGATGCAGATCCG
GAACATAATGGTGCAGGGCGCTGACTTCCGCGTTTCCAGACTTTACGAAACACGGAAACCGAAGATCATT
CATGTTGTTGCTCAGGTCGCAGACGTTTTGCAGCAGCAGTCGCTTCACGTTCGCTCGCGTATCGGTGATT
CATTCTGCTAACCAGTAAGGCAACCCCGCCAGCCTAGCCGGGTCCTCAACGACAGGAGCACGATCATGCG
CACCCGTGGGGCCGCCATGCCGGCGATAATGGCCTGCTTCTCGCCGAAACGTTTGGTGGCGGGACCAGTG
ACGAAGGCTTGAGCGAGGGCGTGCAAGATTCCGAATACCGCAAGCGACAGGCCGATCATCGTCGCGCTCC
AGCGAAAGCGGTCCTCGCCGAAAATGACCCAGAGCGCTGCCGGCACCTGTCCTACGAGTTGCATGATAAA
GAAGATAGTCATAAGTGCGGCGACGATAGTCATGCCCCGCGCCCACCGGAAGGAGCTGACTGGGTTGAAG
GCTCTCAAGGGCATCGGTCGAGATCCCGGTGCCTAATGAGTGAGCTAACTTACATTAATTGCGTTGCGCT
CACTGCCCGCTTTCCAGTCGGGAAACCTGTCGTGCCAGCTGCATTAATGAATCGGCCAACGCGCGGGGAG
AGGCGGTTTGCGTATTGGGCGCCAGGGTGGTTTTTCTTTTCACCAGTGAGACGGGCAACAGCTGATTGCC
CTTCACCGCCTGGCCCTGAGAGAGTTGCAGCAAGCGGTCCACGCTGGTTTGCCCCAGCAGGCGAAAATCC
TGTTTGATGGTGGTTAACGGCGGGATATAACATGAGCTATCTTCGGTATCGTCGTATCCCACTACCGAGA
TGTCCGCACCAACGCGCAGCCCGGACTCGGTAATGGCGCGCATTGCGCCCAGCGCCATCTGATCGTTGGC
AACCAGCATCGCAGTGGGAACGATGCCCTCATTCAGCATTTGCATGGTTTGTTGAAAACCGGACATGGCA
CTCCAGTCGCCTTCCCGTTCCGCTATCGGCTGAATTTGATTGCGAGTGAGATATTTATGCCAGCCAGCCA
GACGCAGACGCGCCGAGACAGAACTTAATGGGCCCGCTAACAGCGCGATTTGCTGGTGACCCAATGCGAC
CAGATGCTCCACGCCCAGTCGCGTACCATCTTCATGGGAGAAAATAATACTGTTGATGGGTGTCTGGTCA
GAGACATCAAGAAATAACGCCGGAACATTAGTGCAGGCAGCTTCCACAGCAATGGCATCCTGGTCATCCA
GCGGATAGTTAATGATCAGCCCACTGACGCGTTGCGCGAGAAGATTGTGCACCGCCGCTTTACAGGCTTC
GACGCCGCTTCGTTCTACCATCGACACCACCACGCTGGCACCCAGTTGATCGGCGCGAGATTTAATCGCC
GCGACAATTTGCGACGGCGCGTGCAGGGCCAGACTGGAGGTGGCAACGCCAATCAGCAACGACTGTTTGC
CCGCCAGTTGTTGTGCCACGCGGTTGGGAATGTAATTCAGCTCCGCCATCGCCGCTTCCACTTTTTCCCG
CGTTTTCGCAGAAACGTGGCTGGCCTGGTTCACCACGCGGGAAACGGTCTGATAAGAGACACCGGCATAC
TCTGCGACATCGTATAACGTTACTGGTTTCACATTCACCACCCTGAATTGACTCTCTTCCGGGCGCTATC
ATGCCATACCGCGAAAGGTTTTGCGCCATTCGATGGTGTCCGGGATCTCGACGCTCTCCCTTATGCGACT
CCTGCATTAGGAAGCAGCCCAGTAGTAGGTTGAGGCCGTTGAGCACCGCCGCCGCAAGGAATGGTGCATG
CAAGGAGATGGCGCCCAACAGTCCCCCGGCCACGGGGCCTGCCACCATACCCACGCCGAAACAAGCGCTC
ATGAGCCCGAAGTGGCGAGCCCGATCTTCCCCATCGGTGATGTCGGCGATATAGGCGCCAGCAACCGCAC
CTGTGGCGCCGGTGATGCCGGCCACGATGCGTCCGGCGTAGAGGATCGAGATCGATCTCGATCCCGCGAA
ATTAATACGACTCACTATAGGGGAATTGTGAGCGGATAACAATTCCCCTCTAGAAATAATTTTGTTTAAC
TTTAAGAAGGAGATATACATATGTTTACTATAGAGCAGATTACTTCGGCTTGGTTACTTGTGAGAGCCGG
CTCAAGAGGAGCCGGGGTCGATGGTATGACTGTCGATCTATTCGCAGCAGGAGTTAACGAGCAACTTAGA
ATATTACTGAGGCAGTTGCAGCAGGAGAGTTATAGAGCCTCTCCTGCTAAGGGATTCTTCGTCGCAAAGA
AGTCGGGTGGAAAGAGGCTGATCGGAATCCCAACTGTTCGAGATAGGATAGTTCAGAGATTACTTTTGGA
AGAATTGTACTTCCCCCTAGAGGACACCTTCCTAGACTGTAGTTATGCTTACAGACCGGGTAGAAACATC
CAACAGGCCGTGCAGCACCTGTACAGCTATTATCAATACCAGCCCAAGTGGATCATTAAGGCTGATATCG
CTGAGTTCTTCGATAATCTATGCTGGGCTCTTTTATTTACAGCCCTGGAAGATCTCCAACTCGAACCTAT
ACTTCTACAGCTGTTAGAGCAACAGTTAAAGTCCGGCATAGTTATTGCAGGCAAGCCAATCTATCCAGGG
AAAGGTGTATTGCAGGGCGGGGTCTTGAGTGGAGCACTGGCTAACTTGTATCTTACGTCATTCGAGCGAA
AGTGCCTATCCTACGGTATCAACCTTGTTAGATATGGTGACGACTTCGCTATAGCTTGCTCGTCCTGGCT
TGAGGCTAACAGGATATTGGATAAGATCACTACATGGTTAGGCGAGCTGTACCTCAACCTACAACCTGAG
AAAACCCAGATCTTCGCTCCGGACGACGAATTTACTTTTCTAGGTTATAGATTCGCTGGCGGTGAGGTGT
ATGCCCCGCCCCCACCTGTAATGACGAGGGAAGGTGAGTGGGTCACCAATGAGTCCGGACTGCCATACTT
CAGGCCTAAATCTCGTCCTGTTAAGTTCGTGAGTAGACCACCCAAAGCCTGTTCTATTGCTTCACCAATT
AAGTTCCCAACGGCCCCAATTAGCCACTTATGGCAGGAGTTCATGACTACCCTATATGTTACAGATCAGG
GTGCATACCTTTCTGTTAAGAACCAACAATTCCAAGTTTTCTACCAGGGCGAGCTGAAAATCAAGGTGCC
TGCTACTAGAGTCAATAACATTGTAATGTTCGGATGCTGCAACGTCAGTCATGGCGCTGTCAGTATGGCC
TTGAGGAGAAGAATACCTATTATGTACTTATCACAGAAGGGTAGATACTTCGGCCACACCGCTGTTCAGG
GCGACGCACGAGTGGAGTACCTCATGCAGCAAGTTAAATGTTGCGAAAATACACAATTCACCCGACAACA
GGCCGAGGCTATCGTGGCTGCTAAATTACACAACTCCAGAATCTTACTGATGAGACTCAATAGGAGAAGG
CCGACTGAGATAGCAACACAGGCCATTGACTTGATAGAAATCCTTATTGACTCACTGCCACAGGCCGAGT
CCCTCGACGCCCTAAGAGGTTACGAGGGAAAGGCCGCTACCGTCTACTTTCAGGCACTCGGCTCACTATT
CACTGGCTTCTTCGCTTTCGACAAACGTACTAAAAGACCACCCACAGATCCCATAAATTCTCTGATGTCT
CTGGGGTATACCCTTTTGTCTCAACAAGTATTCAGTTTCATTCAATCAGTAGGCTTGCATACACATTTCG
GTAACCTACACACACCAAGGGACAACCACCCTGCCCTCGTTAGCGACCTGATGGAAGAATTTCGAGCCCA
GATCGTGGACTCTTTCGTAGCATATCTGGTTAACAAGAAGATCCTTACCCCTGAGGACTTCACACCCCCA
GATGAGAGAGGTGGAGTGTATCTCCAGGCTTCAGCTCTGAAGAAATACCTGAAACACTGGGAAGAAAAGT
TGCAGACAGAAACTACTCACCCACATACTGGTTACAAAGTTGCCTACAGAAGATGTATTGAGCTACAAGT
TAGGGAATACATCGCTTGCCTGGTCGGAGAGGTCGAAGTCTATCGACCTATGGTCTGGAAGTTGTAGCGT
ACGTTAACTTTAAGAAGGAGAACTTAAGATGTTCTACTTGGTATGCTATGACATTGTGTCAGATAATCGA
AGAAACAAAGTATCAAAGCTGTTGGAAGCATACGGACTTAGAGTCCAGAAGTCTGTGTTTGAATGCGTCC
TAGACGAAAAGCAATATGAGATGTTGTCCAAGTATTTGATGCGTCTGGTTAACAGGCGAGAGGACCAAGT
CAGGTTTTATCCAATGTCCGCCCACAACAGATGCAAGGTCGCTGTGCTGGGCACCCAGCCCGAGTTCGTT
GTTGACGATGCTGCATTCATCGTGTGACTCGAGATCCGGCTGCTAACAAAGCCCGAAAGGAAGCTGAGTT
GGCTGCTGCCACCGCTGAGCAATAACTAGCATAACCCCTTGGGGCCTCTAAACGGGTCTTGAGGGGTTTT
TTGCTGAAAGGAGGAACTATATCCGGATA
